Addgene plasmid #230555: AiP20012 - pAAV-AiE2666m-minBG-SYFP2-WPRE3-BGHpA
Purpose: AiE2666m is an enhancer sequence, designed to drive AAV-mediated transgene expression in specific populations of brain cells
Depositing lab: Allen Institute for Brain Science & Bosiljka Tasic. Depositing organization: Allen Institute. Publication: A suite of enhancer AAVs and transgenic mouse lines for genetic access to cortical cell types. Ben-Simon Y, Hooper M, Narayan S, Daigle TL, Dwivedi D, Way SW, Oster A, Stafford DA, Mich JK, Taormina MJ, Martinez RA, Opitz-Araya X, Roth JR, Alexander JR, Allen S, Amster A, Arbuckle J, Ayala A, Baker PM, Bakken TE, Barcelli T, Barta S, Bendrick J, Bertagnolli D, Bielstein C, Bishwakarma P, Bowlus J, Boyer G, Brouner K, Casian B, Casper T, Chakka AB, Chakrabarty R, Chance RK, Chavan S, Clark M, Colbert K, Collman F, Daniel S, Departee M, DiValentin P, Donadio N, Dotson N, Egdorf T, Fliss T, Gabitto M, Garcia J, Gary A, Gasperini M, Gloe J, Goldy J, Gore BB, Graybuck L, Greisman N, Haeseleer F, Halterman C, Haradon Z, Hastings SD, Helback O, Ho W, Hockemeyer D, Huang C, Huff S, Hunker A, Johansen N, Jones D, Juneau Z, Kalmbach B, Kannan M, Khem S, Kussick E, Kutsal R, Larsen R, Lee C, Lee AY, Leibly M, Lenz GH, Li S, Liang E, Lusk N, Madigan Z, Malloy J, Malone J, McCue R, Melchor J, Mollenkopf T, Moosman S, Morin E, Newman D, Ng L, Ngo K, Omstead V, Otto S, Oyama A, Pena N, Pham T, Phillips E, Pom CA, Potekhina L, Ransford S, Ray PL, Rette D, Reynoldson C, Rimorin C, Rocha D, Ruiz A, Sanchez REA, Sawyer L, Sedeno-Cortes A, Sevigny JP, Shapovalova N, Shepard N, Shulga L, Sigler AR, Siverts L, Soliman S, Somasundaram S, Staats B, Stewart K, Szelenyi E, Tieu M, Trader C, Tran A, van Velthoven CTJ, Walker M, Wang Y, Weed N, Wirthlin M, Wood T, Wynalda B, Yao Z, Zhou T, Ariza J, Dee N, Reding M, Ronellenfitch K, Mufti S, Sunkin SM, Smith KA, Esposito L, Waters J, Thyagarajan B, Yao S, Lein ES, Zeng H, Levi BP, Ngai J, Ting JT, Tasic B. Cell. 2025 May 16:S0092-8674(25)00513-6. doi: 10.1016/j.cell.2025.05.002. PubMed 40403729.
Backbone
  Vector backbone: pAAV2
  Vector type: AAV
Growth in bacteria
  Bacterial resistance: Ampicillin, 100 μg/mL
  Growth temperature: 37°C
  Growth strain: NEB Stable
  Copy number: High Copy
Gene/Insert
  Gene/Insert name: SYFP2
  Species: Synthetic
  Promoter: minBG
  Cloning method: Gibson Cloning
Terms and licenses: Academic/Nonprofit Terms; Industry Terms: Not Available to Industry
How to cite: AiP20012 - pAAV-AiE2666m-minBG-SYFP2-WPRE3-BGHpA was a gift from Allen Institute for Brain Science & Bosiljka Tasic (Addgene plasmid # 230555 ; http://n2t.net/addgene:230555 ; RRID:Addgene_230555)
