[The description below was written by a language model from this plasmid's Addgene catalogue record and pLannotate feature annotations shown in this document.]
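Description:
AiP20012 - pAAV-AiE2666m-minBG-SYFP2-WPRE3-BGHpA is a 4,743-nt AAV transfer (cis) plasmid built on a pAAV2 backbone, intended for packaging a reporter genome into recombinant adeno-associated virus for delivery to brain tissue. In bacteria it is maintained through a high-copy ColE1/pUC-type origin and selected with ampicillin via the bla (AmpR) gene under its own promoter. An f1 phage origin and small remnants of pBR322 bom and rop sequences are also present in the backbone. The expression cassette is flanked by AAV2 inverted terminal repeats, the cis elements needed for genome replication and encapsidation. The annotation detects a complete ITR downstream of the cassette but only short ITR fragments upstream, which may reflect the difficulty of sequencing and annotating these repeats.

Between the ITRs, the candidate enhancer AiE2666m is placed ahead of the minimal beta-globin promoter (minBG). Neither element is called in the feature table, though an unannotated stretch upstream of the reporter is where they would lie. A minimal promoter has little activity alone, so transcription depends largely on the enhancer, which is designed to restrict expression to specific brain cell populations. The record does not state which populations. The reporter is SYFP2, a rapidly maturing monomeric yellow fluorescent protein derived from Aequorea victoria. It is followed by WPRE3, a shortened woodchuck hepatitis virus posttranscriptional element (annotated as two WPRE fragments) that boosts transcript expression while saving packaging space, and by the bovine growth hormone polyadenylation signal. The construct belongs to a collection of enhancer AAVs developed for genetic access to cortical cell types. Its typical use is to label cells fluorescently and assess the enhancer's specificity.
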