Features (pLannotate 1.2.2; 14 found; start..end, strand, type, name):
     12..39      +  repeat_region  AAV2 ITR (fragment): inverted terminal repeat of adeno-associated virus serotype 2 inverted
     68..95      +  repeat_region  AAV2 ITR (fragment): inverted terminal repeat of adeno-associated virus serotype 2 inverted
    761..1477    +  CDS            SYFP2: SYFP2 is a basic (constitutively fluorescent) yellow fluorescent protein published in 2006, derived from Aequorea victoria. It is reported to be a very rapidly-maturing monomer with moderate acid sensitivity.
   1517..1674    +  misc_feature   WPRE (fragment): woodchuck hepatitis virus posttranscriptional regulatory element
   1680..1760    +  misc_feature   WPRE (fragment): woodchuck hepatitis virus posttranscriptional regulatory element
   1777..1888    +  polyA_signal   bGH poly(A) signal: bovine growth hormone polyadenylation signal
   2006..2146    +  repeat_region  AAV2 ITR: inverted terminal repeat of adeno-associated virus serotype 2 inverted
   2151..2202    -  misc_feature   bom (fragment): basis of mobility region from pBR322
   2221..2676    +  rep_origin     f1 ori (sequence partly withheld): f1 bacteriophage origin of replication; arrow indicates direction of (+) strand synthesis
   2677..2726    -  misc_feature   bom (fragment): basis of mobility region from pBR322
   2828..2863    -  CDS            rop (fragment): Rop protein, which maintains plasmids at low copy number; rop
   2958..3062    +  promoter       AmpR promoter: bla
   3063..3923    +  CDS            AmpR: β-lactamase; bla; confers resistance to ampicillin, carbenicillin, and related antibiotics
   4094..4682    +  rep_origin     ori: high-copy-number ColE1/pMB1/pBR322/pUC origin of replication
>Addgene plasmid #230555 | AiP20012 - pAAV-AiE2666m-minBG-SYFP2-WPRE3-BGHpA | addgene full sequence | sequence record 461968 | Addgene NGS Result
CCTGCAGGCAGCTGCGCGCTCGCTCGCTCACTGAGGCCGCCCGGGCGTCGGGCGACCTTTGGTCGCCCGG
CCTCAGTGAGCGAGCGAGCGCGCAGAGAGGGAGTGGCCAACTCCATCACTAGGGGTTCCTGCGGCCGCAC
GCGTACTCCATGTCATGTGGACTAAAGGGAAAATAAGACTAGAAGCAAAGTGGGGGGGGGGGACTCGTGA
CCCTTCAAGAAAAAAGCCTATTTCCTTCCTTTCCACCCCGAGAGCCTTTGAAATCCTATTACATCCAGAC
AAGCGCTGCTGTAGCATCCACCACCCACAGCCTCTGTGAACCACAGAGCTTGGATCCCTTCCAGAATGTC
CCGAAATCACTGGATGCACTGGGATCATTCCAGGCTTTAATTAAGATGCTGATAACTGAAGTGTCCAATC
AGCTCTTGTACCCTGGCAGGTTACAGAGCGCAGAGTCTCACTCTCCACTTCCCCCGCTGATAGGGCACTC
ATTAGAAAAATTCCCTGTGCGTGAGGCTTTAGGAATCCTCAAAATATTTGTGGTTTTCAGCAACCAACCC
TGTCAAACTGAAATGGCTGCCAGCTGTCAATTCCAAGTTTTTCCCAGACCACAACAAGATCAGGGGAGCA
AGGACAGAGCCACACTCCAACCAAGTCCTCGGAGCTCGGGCTGGGCATAAAAGTCAGGGCAGAGCCATCT
ATTGCTTACATTTGCTTCTGGGATCCAGATCTTTCGAAGCTAGCGCTACCGGTCGCCACCATGGTGAGCA
AGGGCGAGGAGCTGTTCACCGGGGTGGTGCCCATCCTGGTCGAGCTGGACGGCGACGTAAACGGCCACAA
GTTCAGCGTGTCCGGCGAGGGCGAGGGCGATGCCACCTACGGCAAGCTGACCCTGAAGCTGATCTGCACC
ACCGGCAAGCTGCCCGTGCCCTGGCCCACCCTCGTGACCACCCTGGGCTACGGCGTGCAGTGCTTCGCCC
GCTACCCCGACCACATGAAGCAGCACGACTTCTTCAAGTCCGCCATGCCCGAAGGCTACGTCCAGGAGCG
CACCATCTTCTTCAAGGACGACGGCAACTACAAGACCCGCGCCGAGGTGAAGTTCGAGGGCGACACCCTG
GTGAACCGCATCGAGCTGAAGGGCATCGACTTCAAGGAGGACGGCAACATCCTGGGGCACAAGCTGGAGT
ACAACTACAACAGCCACAACGTCTATATCACCGCCGACAAGCAGAAGAACGGCATCAAGGCCAACTTCAA
GATCCGCCACAACATCGAGGACGGCGGCGTGCAGCTCGCCGACCACTACCAGCAGAACACCCCCATCGGC
GACGGCCCCGTGCTGCTGCCCGACAACCACTACCTGAGCTACCAGTCCAAGCTGAGCAAAGACCCCAACG
AGAAGCGCGATCACATGGTCCTGCTGGAGTTCGTGACCGCCGCCGGGATCACTCTCGGCATGGACGAGCT
GTACAAGTAAGTCGACGGCGCGCCGCGGCCGCGAATTCGATATCATAATCAACCTCTGGATTACAAAATT
TGTGAAAGATTGACTGGTATTCTTAACTATGTTGCTCCTTTTACGCTATGTGGATACGCTGCTTTAATGC
CTTTGTATCATGCTATTGCTTCCCGTATGGCTTTCATTTTCTCCTCCTTGTATAAATCCTGGTTAGTTCT
TGCCACGGCGGAACTCATCGCCGCCTGCCTTGCCCGCTGCTGGACAGGGGCTCGGCTGTTGGGCACTGAC
AATTCCGTGGCTCGAGAGATCTTCGACTGTGCCTTCTAGTTGCCAGCCATCTGTTGTTTGCCCCTCCCCC
GTGCCTTCCTTGACCCTGGAAGGTGCCACTCCCACTGTCCTTTCCTAATAAAATGAGGAAATTGCATCGC
ATTGTCTGAGTAGGTGTCATTCTATTCTGGGGGGTGGGGTGGGGCAGGACAGCAAGGGGGAGGATTGGGA
AGACAATAGCAGGCATGAGATCTCACGTGCGGACCGAGCGGCCGCAGGAACCCCTAGTGATGGAGTTGGC
CACTCCCTCTCTGCGCGCTCGCTCGCTCACTGAGGCCGGGCGACCAAAGGTCGCCCGACGCCCGGGCTTT
GCCCGGGCGGCCTCAGTGAGCGAGCGAGCGCGCAGCTGCCTGCAGGGGCGCCTGATGCGGTATTTTCTCC
TTACGCATCTGTGCGGTATTTCACACCGCATA
[95 nt withheld, positions 2203-2297]
T
[46 nt withheld, positions 2299-2344]
C
[141 nt withheld, positions 2346-2486]
CCTTTGACGTTGGAGTCCACGTTCTTT
[37 nt withheld, positions 2514-2550]
ACTCTATCTCGGGCTATTCTTTTGATTTATAAGGGATTTTGCCGATTTCGGTCTATTGGTTAAAAAATGA
GCTGATTTAACAAAAATTTAACGCGAATTTTAACAAAATATTAACGTTTACAATTTTATGGTGCACTCTC
AGTACAATCTGCTCTGATGCCGCATAGTTAAGCCAGCCCCGACACCCGCCAACACCCGCTGACGCGCCCT
GACGGGCTTGTCTGCTCCCGGCATCCGCTTACAGACAAGCTGTGACCGTCTCCGGGAGCTGCATGTGTCA
GAGGTTTTCACCGTCATCACCGAAACGCGCGAGACGAAAGGGCCTCGTGATACGCCTATTTTTATAGGTT
AATGTCATGATAATAATGGTTTCTTAGACGTCAGGTGGCACTTTTCGGGGAAATGTGCGCGGAACCCCTA
TTTGTTTATTTTTCTAAATACATTCAAATATGTATCCGCTCATGAGACAATAACCCTGATAAATGCTTCA
ATAATATTGAAAAAGGAAGAGTATGAGTATTCAACATTTCCGTGTCGCCCTTATTCCCTTTTTTGCGGCA
TTTTGCCTTCCTGTTTTTGCTCACCCAGAAACGCTGGTGAAAGTAAAAGATGCTGAAGATCAGTTGGGTG
CACGAGTGGGTTACATCGAACTGGATCTCAACAGCGGTAAGATCCTTGAGAGTTTTCGCCCCGAAGAACG
TTTTCCAATGATGAGCACTTTTAAAGTTCTGCTATGTGGCGCGGTATTATCCCGTATTGACGCCGGGCAA
GAGCAACTCGGTCGCCGCATACACTATTCTCAGAATGACTTGGTTGAGTACTCACCAGTCACAGAAAAGC
ATCTTACGGATGGCATGACAGTAAGAGAATTATGCAGTGCTGCCATAACCATGAGTGATAACACTGCGGC
CAACTTACTTCTGACAACGATCGGAGGACCGAAGGAGCTAACCGCTTTTTTGCACAACATGGGGGATCAT
GTAACTCGCCTTGATCGTTGGGAACCGGAGCTGAATGAAGCCATACCAAACGACGAGCGTGACACCACGA
TGCCTGTAGCAATGGCAACAACGTTGCGCAAACTATTAACTGGCGAACTACTTACTCTAGCTTCCCGGCA
ACAATTAATAGACTGGATGGAGGCGGATAAAGTTGCAGGACCACTTCTGCGCTCGGCCCTTCCGGCTGGC
TGGTTTATTGCTGATAAATCTGGAGCCGGTGAGCGTGGGTCTCGCGGTATCATTGCAGCACTGGGGCCAG
ATGGTAAGCCCTCCCGTATCGTAGTTATCTACACGACGGGGAGTCAGGCAACTATGGATGAACGAAATAG
ACAGATCGCTGAGATAGGTGCCTCACTGATTAAGCATTGGTAACTGTCAGACCAAGTTTACTCATATATA
CTTTAGATTGATTTAAAACTTCATTTTTAATTTAAAAGGATCTAGGTGAAGATCCTTTTTGATAATCTCA
TGACCAAAATCCCTTAACGTGAGTTTTCGTTCCACTGAGCGTCAGACCCCGTAGAAAAGATCAAAGGATC
TTCTTGAGATCCTTTTTTTCTGCGCGTAATCTGCTGCTTGCAAACAAAAAAACCACCGCTACCAGCGGTG
GTTTGTTTGCCGGATCAAGAGCTACCAACTCTTTTTCCGAAGGTAACTGGCTTCAGCAGAGCGCAGATAC
CAAATACTGTTCTTCTAGTGTAGCCGTAGTTAGGCCACCACTTCAAGAACTCTGTAGCACCGCCTACATA
CCTCGCTCTGCTAATCCTGTTACCAGTGGCTGCTGCCAGTGGCGATAAGTCGTGTCTTACCGGGTTGGAC
TCAAGACGATAGTTACCGGATAAGGCGCAGCGGTCGGGCTGAACGGGGGGTTCGTGCACACAGCCCAGCT
TGGAGCGAACGACCTACACCGAACTGAGATACCTACAGCGTGAGCTATGAGAAAGCGCCACGCTTCCCGA
AGGGAGAAAGGCGGACAGGTATCCGGTAAGCGGCAGGGTCGGAACAGGAGAGCGCACGAGGGAGCTTCCA
GGGGGAAACGCCTGGTATCTTTATAGTCCTGTCGGGTTTCGCCACCTCTGACTTGAGCGTCGATTTTTGT
GATGCTCGTCAGGGGGGCGGAGCCTATGGAAAAACGCCAGCAACGCGGCCTTTTTACGGTTCCTGGCCTT
TTGCTGGCCTTTTGCTCACATGT
